Addgene plasmid #198748: vHB63
Purpose: (Empty Backbone) pneo650-NAT
Depositing lab: Chantal Abergel. Depositing organization: CNRS UMR 7256, Laboratoire Information Genomique et Structurale. Publication: Genetic manipulation of giant viruses and their host, Acanthamoeba castellanii. Philippe N, Shukla A, Abergel C, Bisio H. Nat Protoc. 2023 Nov 14. doi: 10.1038/s41596-023-00910-y. PubMed 37964008.
Backbone
  Vector backbone: vc241
  Backbone size (bp): 6300
  Vector type: Knockout pandoravirus/mollivirus
  Promoter: pneo650
  Selectable markers: nourseothricin
Growth in bacteria
  Bacterial resistance: Ampicillin, 100 μg/mL
  Growth temperature: 37°C
  Growth strain: DH5alpha
  Copy number: Unknown
Gene/Insert
  Cloning method: Gibson Cloning
Terms and licenses: Academic/Nonprofit Terms; Industry Terms: Not Available to Industry
How to cite: vHB63 was a gift from Chantal Abergel (Addgene plasmid # 198748 ; http://n2t.net/addgene:198748 ; RRID:Addgene_198748)
