[The description below was written by a language model from this plasmid's Addgene catalogue record and pLannotate feature annotations shown in this document.]
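Description:
vHB63 is an empty-backbone plasmid of about 6.3 kb, built on the vc241 backbone and catalogued as a knockout vector for pandoravirus and mollivirus, giant viruses that replicate in the amoeba Acanthamoeba castellanii. Its short designation, pneo650-NAT, summarises the key cassette: a promoter named pneo650 paired with a nourseothricin resistance marker. The feature table supports this, showing a nourseothricin acetyltransferase (nat1-type) coding sequence followed by a synthetic polyadenylation signal. The pneo650 promoter itself is not annotated. It presumably occupies the unannotated stretch upstream of the resistance gene, but the record does not confirm this or describe the promoter's origin.

For propagation in E. coli the plasmid carries a high-copy ColE1/pUC-type origin and a β-lactamase gene with its own promoter for ampicillin selection, plus an f1 phage origin. The annotation also finds a complete mRFP1 red fluorescent protein coding sequence upstream of the selection cassette. The catalogue entry does not mention this reporter, and no promoter for it is annotated, so its role cannot be stated from the record. An SV40 enhancer/early promoter is also detected, along with short fragments matching SV40 large T antigen, lacZα, SRα promoter, bom and rop. These look like leftovers from ancestral vectors or minor similarity hits rather than functional parts.

No insert is recorded. The listed cloning method is Gibson assembly, which fits a template vector into which users add sequences of their choice, plausibly homology arms flanking a viral target gene so that recombinant viruses can be selected with nourseothricin during infection. The record does not spell out that design.
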