Features (pLannotate 1.2.2; 14 found; start..end, strand, type, name):
    744..1421    +  CDS            mRFP1: monomeric derivative of DsRed (Campbell et al., 2002) mammalian codon-optimized
   1458..1526    -  CDS            large T antigen (fragment): large T antigen from SV40 (simian virus 40)
   1550..1617    +  CDS            lacZα (fragment): LacZα fragment of β-galactosidase; lacZ fragment
   1621..2049    +  rep_origin     f1 ori (sequence partly withheld): f1 bacteriophage origin of replication; arrow indicates direction of (+) strand synthesis
   2077..2128    -  misc_feature   bom (fragment): basis of mobility region from pBR322
   2234..2531    +  promoter       SV40 promoter: SV40 enhancer and early promoter
   2718..2738    +  promoter       SRα promoter (fragment): hybrid promoter consisting of the SV40 early promoter plus part of the long terminal repeat of human T-lymphotrophic virus 1
   3371..3935    +  CDS            NrsR (fragment): nourseothricin acetyltransferase; Streptomyces noursei nat1; confers resistance to nourseothricin
   4152..4200    +  polyA_signal   poly(A) signal: synthetic polyadenylation signal
   4220..4274    -  misc_feature   bom (fragment): basis of mobility region from pBR322
   4376..4411    -  CDS            rop (fragment): Rop protein, which maintains plasmids at low copy number; rop
   4506..4610    +  promoter       AmpR promoter: bla
   4611..5471    +  CDS            AmpR: β-lactamase; bla; confers resistance to ampicillin, carbenicillin, and related antibiotics
   5642..6230    +  rep_origin     ori: high-copy-number ColE1/pMB1/pBR322/pUC origin of replication
>Addgene plasmid #198748 | vHB63 | addgene full sequence | sequence record 391223 | Addgene NGS Result
AGATCTATATGCAACCCTGTGACGAGAGACAGGGAGTGCTGTTAGAGAAGAGCGCACATTCAGCGCTCAA
GTGGTCTTGCGTTTGGTGTCAGCACGAGGTGCGCCAGACCCAGGTCGCACGCAGGCCCCTCAGCGCGGTC
GCCGTGTGTTGGTATTGTGTGCCTGAGTGATGCGGAATGCGTTCTGCTTGTAGGCGTACGAGACCGACGC
CAGGCGGCCTGTCGTGCTGGGCTCGTCCGCGGCAGGCTCTGTAGGGCTGGCGCGGAGTGGGCGATCGTCC
TCCCGCCGCGAGGAAACAGCAACGGACAGGCTTCATTGCCACCTCATCGCCGCTTTCGCGCTCGAGGCCA
GGGCGTGGCGAGCAGGTAAGAATCTGAGAAGTTGAATTGTGAATTAACACAAAGAAGACGAACGAACCCG
CCGTGGTATGGAAGAAGGCCACCTCAACCAATCTCAAGATCACCTCCTAATCGTCCAACCCGGCCTACAA
TCGCGCACATCAGCACTCGATCTCGCACTTCGGTCCGTTTGGCCCTCGAGCCAAAGCCAAGCAGTTTTCC
AGGCACCGTTGAAGTGCGAATAGATGAAATTTCCGGTCTACCCCAATGACATGGCGTTTTGTCACAACAC
ATGGCGCTGTGCTGGTGGTCTCGGTGGGGCCTATTTATTTGGAGTTGTTTGCTTGCTCTCTTTCATCTTT
GTCTTCCTACACAGCAGCAAACACCACTCTCTCACTAAGACATATGGCCTCCTCCGAGGACGTCATCAAG
GAGTTCATGCGCTTCAAGGTGCGCATGGAGGGCTCCGTGAACGGCCACGAGTTCGAGATCGAGGGCGAGG
GCGAGGGCCGCCCCTACGAGGGCACCCAGACCGCCAAGCTGAAGGTGACCAAGGGCGGCCCCCTGCCCTT
CGCCTGGGACATCCTGTCCCCTCAGTTCCAGTACGGCTCCAAGGCCTACGTGAAGCACCCCGCCGACATC
CCCGACTACTTGAAGCTGTCCTTCCCCGAGGGCTTCAAGTGGGAGCGCGTGATGAACTTCGAGGACGGCG
GCGTGGTGACCGTGACCCAGGACTCCTCCCTGCAGGACGGCGAGTTCATCTACAAGGTGAAGCTGCGCGG
CACCAACTTCCCCTCCGACGGCCCCGTAATGCAGAAGAAGACCATGGGCTGGGAGGCCTCCACCGAGCGG
ATGTACCCCGAGGACGGCGCCCTGAAGGGCGAGATCAAGATGAGGCTGAAGCTGAAGGACGGCGGCCACT
ACGACGCCGAGGTCAAGACCACCTACATGGCCAAGAAGCCCGTGCAGCTGCCCGGCGCCTACAAGACCGA
CATCAAGCTGGACATCACCTCCCACAACGAGGACTACACCATCGTGGAACAGTACGAGCGCGCCGAGGGC
CGCCACTCCACCGGCGCCTAATCTAGAGTCGACCCAACAACAACAATTGCATTCATTTTATGTTTCAGGT
TCAGGGGGAGATGTGGGAGGTTTTTTAAAGCAAGTAAAACCTCTACAAATGTGGTAAAATCCGATAAGGA
TCGATCCGGGCTGGCGTAATAGCGAAGAGGCCCGCACCGATCGCCCTTCCCAACAGTTGCGCAGCCTGAA
TGGCGAATGG
[124 nt withheld, positions 1621-1744]
C
[91 nt withheld, positions 1746-1836]
A
[49 nt withheld, positions 1838-1886]
CCTTTGACGTTGGAGTCCACGTTCTTT
[37 nt withheld, positions 1914-1950]
ACCCTATCTCGGTCTATTCTTTTGATTTATAAGGGATTTTGCCGATTTCGGCCTATTGGTTAAAAAATGA
GCTGATTTAACAAAAATTTAACGCGAATTTTAACAAAATATTAACGCTTACAATTTCCTGATGCGGTATT
TTCTCCTTACGCATCTGTGCGGTATTTCACACCGCATACGCGGATCTGCGCAGCACCATGGCCTGAAATA
ACCTCTGAAAGAGGAACTTGGTTAGGTACCTTCTGAGGCGGAAAGAACCAGCTGTGGAATGTGTGTCAGT
TAGGGTGTGGAAAGTCCCCAGGCTCCCCAGCAGGCAGAAGTATGCAAAGCATGCATCTCAATTAGTCAGC
AACCAGGTGTGGAAAGTCCCCAGGCTCCCCAGCAGGCAGAAGTATGCAAAGCATGCATCTCAATTAGTCA
GCAACCATAGTCCCGCCCCTAACTCCGCCCATCCCGCCCCTAACTCCGCCCAGTTCCGCCCATTCTCCGC
CCCATGGCTGACTAATTTTTTTTATTTATGCAGAGGCCGAGGCCGCCTCGGCCTCTGAGCTATTCCAGAA
GTAGTGAGGAGGCTTTTTTGGAGGATCAAACGACGCCTTGCAACAAGCTGAGAAAAAACCAGGATCGGCA
AGGAAGGATTTTCAACGGAAACGTTGGCATCACCGGGTATAAAAAGGGGCCAATTTTTTTGTTGATTTGT
TGCGCGAATTCTTGCTTTCGGCATCGAATTCAAGGGAGAAGGAGTCGATTCACACATACAACAAGATCCT
AGGCTTTTGCAAAAAGCTTCGGCTCTGCAGTTGATCTCTTGCGTCTGCGGTTTTTCTCCTAGCGACCTTG
TTGGGCCGAGGGAAAAAAATAGTCGGGCCGCTGGTGGCTCTCTGGGTCAGCGCGGAGAGGAAATAGACAA
GAAAATAAATTAAAAAAAGACCAAACAAATCGTGCCGATGGTGCGAGAAAAAGGGAGGCCACAACGCCTT
GGCCTCTTCTCTTTCGTTTTCCCTCTGCGCGGTGCGGCGCTGGGCGGGGCGCGTGGGTCCAAAAAAAAAA
GGACGACACACACACACAAAAAATACGAACAAAAAATCTACGACGAATAGAAGGCCCCGGTTCGAGGCCG
GCCCGAAAGGAGGCACCCCAATGGCGCCCAACGGCGGGGCACGCCGAAACGACCTGCCGTCGCCGGCCAA
TGCCCTACCGTAAACAAAAAAAGAACACAAGCGTCTTCAAAAAAAGACGATTGGTTGCATGCTTTGATAA
ATAGATCGGACCTCGCATCGTCAAACCGTATCGACAACAGCAACCAACACACTCTCGACAACAACAACAA
CAACAATAACCGCAACCGCAACCATCATCAGCTTGATTCTTCTGACACAACAGTCTCGAACTTAAGGCTA
GAGCCACCGATATCATGGGTACCACTCTTGACGACACGGCTTACCGGTACCGCACCAGTGTCCCGGGGGA
CGCCGAGGCCATCGAGGCACTGGATGGGTCCTTCACCACCGACACCGTCTTCCGCGTCACCGCCACCGGG
GACGGCTTCACCCTGCGGGAGGTGCCGGTGGACCCGCCCCTGACCAAGGTGTTCCCCGACGACGAATCGG
ACGACGAATCGGACGACGGGGAGGACGGCGACCCGGACTCTCGGACGTTCGTCGCGTACGGGGACGACGG
CGACCTGGCGGGCTTCGTGGTCGTCTCGTACTCCGGCTGGAACCGCCGGCTGACCGTCGAGGACATCGAG
GTCGCCCCGGAGCACCGGGGGCACGGGGTCGGGCGCGCGTTGATGGGGCTCGCGACGGAGTTCGCCCGCG
AGCGGGGTGCCGGGCACCTCTGGCTGGAGGTCACCAACGTCAACGCACCGGCGATCCACGCGTACCGGCG
GATGGGGTTCACCCTCTGCGGCCTGGACACCGCCCTGTACGACGGCACCGCCTCGGACGGCGAGCAGGCG
CTCTACATGAGCATGCCCTGCCCCTAATAAGCGGCGCCGTGCCGCCTGTCTGTTTTCTCTATCTCCTTTT
TGCAGTTCATGCGTGTGGACGCGCAACTTTTTTCAATGCAAGGACCACAACAGGCAATAAAAAACATAAA
AACACAAAATGTCTCTAAGGCACAGCGGCCGCGATATCGCGGGACTCTGGGGTTCGAAATGACCGACCAA
GCGACGCCCAACCTGCCATCACGATGGCCGCAATAAAATATCTTTATTTTCATTACATCTGTGTGTTGGT
TTTTTGTGTGAATCGATAGCGATAAGGATCCGCGTATGGTGCACTCTCAGTACAATCTGCTCTGATGCCG
CATAGTTAAGCCAGCCCCGACACCCGCCAACACCCGCTGACGCGCCCTGACGGGCTTGTCTGCTCCCGGC
ATCCGCTTACAGACAAGCTGTGACCGTCTCCGGGAGCTGCATGTGTCAGAGGTTTTCACCGTCATCACCG
AAACGCGCGAGACGAAAGGGCCTCGTGATACGCCTATTTTTATAGGTTAATGTCATGATAATAATGGTTT
CTTAGACGTCAGGTGGCACTTTTCGGGGAAATGTGCGCGGAACCCCTATTTGTTTATTTTTCTAAATACA
TTCAAATATGTATCCGCTCATGAGACAATAACCCTGATAAATGCTTCAATAATATTGAAAAAGGAAGAGT
ATGAGTATTCAACATTTCCGTGTCGCCCTTATTCCCTTTTTTGCGGCATTTTGCCTTCCTGTTTTTGCTC
ACCCAGAAACGCTGGTGAAAGTAAAAGATGCTGAAGATCAGTTGGGTGCACGAGTGGGTTACATCGAACT
GGATCTCAACAGCGGTAAGATCCTTGAGAGTTTTCGCCCCGAAGAACGTTTTCCAATGATGAGCACTTTT
AAAGTTCTGCTATGTGGCGCGGTATTATCCCGTATTGACGCCGGGCAAGAGCAACTCGGTCGCCGCATAC
ACTATTCTCAGAATGACTTGGTTGAGTACTCACCAGTCACAGAAAAGCATCTTACGGATGGCATGACAGT
AAGAGAATTATGCAGTGCTGCCATAACCATGAGTGATAACACTGCGGCCAACTTACTTCTGACAACGATC
GGAGGACCGAAGGAGCTAACCGCTTTTTTGCACAACATGGGGGATCATGTAACTCGCCTTGATCGTTGGG
AACCGGAGCTGAATGAAGCCATACCAAACGACGAGCGTGACACCACGATGCCTGTAGCAATGGCAACAAC
GTTGCGCAAACTATTAACTGGCGAACTACTTACTCTAGCTTCCCGGCAACAATTAATAGACTGGATGGAG
GCGGATAAAGTTGCAGGACCACTTCTGCGCTCGGCCCTTCCGGCTGGCTGGTTTATTGCTGATAAATCTG
GAGCCGGTGAGCGTGGGTCTCGCGGTATCATTGCAGCACTGGGGCCAGATGGTAAGCCCTCCCGTATCGT
AGTTATCTACACGACGGGGAGTCAGGCAACTATGGATGAACGAAATAGACAGATCGCTGAGATAGGTGCC
TCACTGATTAAGCATTGGTAACTGTCAGACCAAGTTTACTCATATATACTTTAGATTGATTTAAAACTTC
ATTTTTAATTTAAAAGGATCTAGGTGAAGATCCTTTTTGATAATCTCATGACCAAAATCCCTTAACGTGA
GTTTTCGTTCCACTGAGCGTCAGACCCCGTAGAAAAGATCAAAGGATCTTCTTGAGATCCTTTTTTTCTG
CGCGTAATCTGCTGCTTGCAAACAAAAAAACCACCGCTACCAGCGGTGGTTTGTTTGCCGGATCAAGAGC
TACCAACTCTTTTTCCGAAGGTAACTGGCTTCAGCAGAGCGCAGATACCAAATACTGTTCTTCTAGTGTA
GCCGTAGTTAGGCCACCACTTCAAGAACTCTGTAGCACCGCCTACATACCTCGCTCTGCTAATCCTGTTA
CCAGTGGCTGCTGCCAGTGGCGATAAGTCGTGTCTTACCGGGTTGGACTCAAGACGATAGTTACCGGATA
AGGCGCAGCGGTCGGGCTGAACGGGGGGTTCGTGCACACAGCCCAGCTTGGAGCGAACGACCTACACCGA
ACTGAGATACCTACAGCGTGAGCTATGAGAAAGCGCCACGCTTCCCGAAGGGAGAAAGGCGGACAGGTAT
CCGGTAAGCGGCAGGGTCGGAACAGGAGAGCGCACGAGGGAGCTTCCAGGGGGAAACGCCTGGTATCTTT
ATAGTCCTGTCGGGTTTCGCCACCTCTGACTTGAGCGTCGATTTTTGTGATGCTCGTCAGGGGGGCGGAG
CCTATGGAAAAACGCCAGCAACGCGGCCTTTTTACGGTTCCTGGCCTTTTGCTGGCCTTTTGCTCACATG
GCTCGAC
